>Addgene plasmid #113554 | TfRΔEctoR1-eGFP A206K | addgene full sequence | sequence record 216917 | Addgene NGS Result
GTTCTTTCCTGCGTTATCCCCTGATTCTGTGGATAACCGTATTACCGCCATGCATTAGTTATTAATAGTA
ATCAATTACGGGGTCATTAGTTCATAGCCCATATATGGAGTTCCGCGTTACATAACTTACGGTAAATGGC
CCGCCTGGCTGACCGCCCAACGACCCCCGCCCATTGACGTCAATAATGACGTATGTTCCCATAGTAACGC
CAATAGGGACTTTCCATTGACGTCAATGGGTGGAGTATTTACGGTAAACTGCCCACTTGGCAGTACATCA
AGTGTATCATATGCCAAGTACGCCCCCTATTGACGTCAATGACGGTAAATGGCCCGCCTGGCATTATGCC
CAGTACATGACCTTATGGGACTTTCCTACTTGGCAGTACATCTACGTATTAGTCATCGCTATTACCATGG
TGATGCGGTTTTGGCAGTACATCAATGGGCGTGGATAGCGGTTTGACTCACGGGGATTTCCAAGTCTCCA
CCCCATTGACGTCAATGGGAGTTTGTTTTGGCACCAAAATCAACGGGACTTTCCAAAATGTCGTAACAAC
TCCGCCCCATTGACGCAAATGGGCGGTAGGCGTGTACGGTGGGAGGTCTATATAAGCAGAGCTGGTTTAG
TGAACCGTCAGATCCGCTAGCGCTACCGGACTCAGATCTCGAGCTCAAGCTTCGAATTCATGATGGATCA
AGCTAGATCAGCATTCTCTAACTTGTTTGGTGGAGAACCATTGTCATATACCCGGTTCAGCCTGGCTCGG
CAAGTAGATGGCGATAACAGTCATGTGGAGATGAAACTTGCTGTAGATGAAGAAGAAAATGCTGACAATA
ACACAAAGGCCAATGTCACAAAACCAAAAAGGTGTAGTGGAAGTATCTGCTATGGGACTATTGCTGTGAT
CGTCTTTTTCTTGATTGGATTTATGATTGGCTACTTGGGCTATGGTAAAGGGGATCCACCGGTCGCCACC
ATGGTGAGCAAGGGCGAGGAGCTGTTCACCGGGGTGGTGCCCATCCTGGTCGAGCTGGACGGCGACGTAA
ACGGCCACAAGTTCAGCGTGTCCGGCGAGGGCGAGGGCGATGCCACCTACGGCAAGCTGACCCTGAAGTT
CATCTGCACCACCGGCAAGCTGCCCGTGCCCTGGCCCACCCTCGTGACCACCCTGACCTACGGCGTGCAG
TGCTTCAGCCGCTACCCCGACCACATGAAGCAGCACGACTTCTTCAAGTCCGCCATGCCCGAAGGCTACG
TCCAGGAGCGCACCATCTTCTTCAAGGACGACGGCAACTACAAGACCCGCGCCGAGGTGAAGTTCGAGGG
CGACACCCTGGTGAACCGCATCGAGCTGAAGGGCATCGACTTCAAGGAGGACGGCAACATCCTGGGGCAC
AAGCTGGAGTACAACTACAACAGCCACAACGTCTATATCATGGCCGACAAGCAGAAGAACGGCATCAAGG
TGAACTTCAAGATCCGCCACAACATCGAGGACGGCAGCGTGCAGCTCGCCGACCACTACCAGCAGAACAC
CCCCATCGGCGACGGCCCCGTGCTGCTGCCCGACAACCACTACCTGAGCACCCAGTCCAAACTGAGCAAA
GACCCCAACGAGAAGCGCGATCACATGGTCCTGCTGGAGTTCGTGACCGCCGCCGGGATCACTCTCGGCA
TGGACGAGCTGTACAAGTAAAGCGGCCGCGACTCTAGATCATAATCAGCCATACCACATTTGTAGAGGTT
TTACTTGCTTTAAAAAACCTCCCACACCTCCCCCTGAACCTGAAACATAAAATGAATGCAATTGTTGTTG
TTAACTTGTTTATTGCAGCTTATAATGGTTACAAATAAAGCAATAGCATCACAAATTTCACAAATAAAGC
ATTTTTTTCACTGCATTCTAGTTGTGGTTTGTCCAAACTCATCAATGTATCTTAAGGCGTAAATTGTAAG
CGTTAATATTTTGTTAAAATTCGCGTTAAATTTTTGTTAAATCAGCTCATTTTTTAACCAATAGGCCGAA
ATCGGCAAAATCCCTTATAAATCAAAAGAATAGACCGAGATAGGGT
[37 nt withheld, positions 2077-2113]
AAAGAACGTGGACTCCAACGTCAAAGG
[49 nt withheld, positions 2141-2189]
T
[91 nt withheld, positions 2191-2281]
G
[124 nt withheld, positions 2283-2406]
CAGGTGGCACTTTTCGGGGAAATGTGCGCGGAACCCCTATTTGTTTATTTTTCTAAATACATTCAAATAT
GTATCCGCTCATGAGACAATAACCCTGATAAATGCTTCAATAATATTGAAAAAGGAAGAGTCCTGAGGCG
GAAAGAACCAGCTGTGGAATGTGTGTCAGTTAGGGTGTGGAAAGTCCCCAGGCTCCCCAGCAGGCAGAAG
TATGCAAAGCATGCATCTCAATTAGTCAGCAACCAGGTGTGGAAAGTCCCCAGGCTCCCCAGCAGGCAGA
AGTATGCAAAGCATGCATCTCAATTAGTCAGCAACCATAGTCCCGCCCCTAACTCCGCCCATCCCGCCCC
TAACTCCGCCCAGTTCCGCCCATTCTCCGCCCCATGGCTGACTAATTTTTTTTATTTATGCAGAGGCCGA
GGCCGCCTCGGCCTCTGAGCTATTCCAGAAGTAGTGAGGAGGCTTTTTTGGAGGCCTAGGCTTTTGCAAA
GATCGATCAAGAGACAGGATGAGGATCGTTTCGCATGATTGAACAAGATGGATTGCACGCAGGTTCTCCG
GCCGCTTGGGTGGAGAGGCTATTCGGCTATGACTGGGCACAACAGACAATCGGCTGCTCTGATGCCGCCG
TGTTCCGGCTGTCAGCGCAGGGGCGCCCGGTTCTTTTTGTCAAGACCGACCTGTCCGGTGCCCTGAATGA
ACTGCAAGACGAGGCAGCGCGGCTATCGTGGCTGGCCACGACGGGCGTTCCTTGCGCAGCTGTGCTCGAC
GTTGTCACTGAAGCGGGAAGGGACTGGCTGCTATTGGGCGAAGTGCCGGGGCAGGATCTCCTGTCATCTC
ACCTTGCTCCTGCCGAGAAAGTATCCATCATGGCTGATGCAATGCGGCGGCTGCATACGCTTGATCCGGC
TACCTGCCCATTCGACCACCAAGCGAAACATCGCATCGAGCGAGCACGTACTCGGATGGAAGCCGGTCTT
GTCGATCAGGATGATCTGGACGAAGAGCATCAGGGGCTCGCGCCAGCCGAACTGTTCGCCAGGCTCAAGG
CGAGCATGCCCGACGGCGAGGATCTCGTCGTGACCCATGGCGATGCCTGCTTGCCGAATATCATGGTGGA
AAATGGCCGCTTTTCTGGATTCATCGACTGTGGCCGGCTGGGTGTGGCGGACCGCTATCAGGACATAGCG
TTGGCTACCCGTGATATTGCTGAAGAGCTTGGCGGCGAATGGGCTGACCGCTTCCTCGTGCTTTACGGTA
TCGCCGCTCCCGATTCGCAGCGCATCGCCTTCTATCGCCTTCTTGACGAGTTCTTCTGAGCGGGACTCTG
GGGTTCGAAATGACCGACCAAGCGACGCCCAACCTGCCATCACGAGATTTCGATTCCACCGCCGCCTTCT
ATGAAAGGTTGGGCTTCGGAATCGTTTTCCGGGACGCCGGCTGGATGATCCTCCAGCGCGGGGATCTCAT
GCTGGAGTTCTTCGCCCACCCTAGGGGGAGGCTAACTGAAACACGGAAGGAGACAATACCGGAAGGAACC
CGCGCTATGACGGCAATAAAAAGACAGAATAAAACGCACGGTGTTGGGTCGTTTGTTCATAAACGCGGGG
TTCGGTCCCAGGGCTGGCACTCTGTCGATACCCCACCGAGACCCCATTGGGGCCAATACGCCCGCGTTTC
TTCCTTTTCCCCACCCCACCCCCCAAGTTCGGGTGAAGGCCCAGGGCTCGCAGCCAACGTCGGGGCGGCA
GGCCCTGCCATAGCCTCAGGTTACTCATATATACTTTAGATTGATTTAAAACTTCATTTTTAATTTAAAA
GGATCTAGGTGAAGATCCTTTTTGATAATCTCATGACCAAAATCCCTTAACGTGAGTTTTCGTTCCACTG
AGCGTCAGACCCCGTAGAAAAGATCAAAGGATCTTCTTGAGATCCTTTTTTTCTGCGCGTAATCTGCTGC
TTGCAAACAAAAAAACCACCGCTACCAGCGGTGGTTTGTTTGCCGGATCAAGAGCTACCAACTCTTTTTC
CGAAGGTAACTGGCTTCAGCAGAGCGCAGATACCAAATACTGTTCTTCTAGTGTAGCCGTAGTTAGGCCA
CCACTTCAAGAACTCTGTAGCACCGCCTACATACCTCGCTCTGCTAATCCTGTTACCAGTGGCTGCTGCC
AGTGGCGATAAGTCGTGTCTTACCGGGTTGGACTCAAGACGATAGTTACCGGATAAGGCGCAGCGGTCGG
GCTGAACGGGGGGTTCGTGCACACAGCCCAGCTTGGAGCGAACGACCTACACCGAACTGAGATACCTACA
GCGTGAGCTATGAGAAAGCGCCACGCTTCCCGAAGGGAGAAAGGCGGACAGGTATCCGGTAAGCGGCAGG
GTCGGAACAGGAGAGCGCACGAGGGAGCTTCCAGGGGGAAACGCCTGGTATCTTTATAGTCCTGTCGGGT
TTCGCCACCTCTGACTTGAGCGTCGATTTTTGTGATGCTCGTCAGGGGGGCGGAGCCTATGGAAAAACGC
CAGCAACGCGGCCTTTTTACGGTTCCTGGCCTTTTGCTGGCCTTTTGCTCACAT
Features (pLannotate 1.2.2; 16 found; start..end, strand, type, name):
      1..48      +  rep_origin     RSF ori (fragment): Plasmids containing the RSF 1030 origin of replication can be propagated in E. coli cells that contain additional plasmids with compatible origins.
    116..419     +  enhancer       CMV enhancer: human cytomegalovirus immediate early enhancer
    420..623     +  promoter       CMV promoter: human cytomegalovirus (CMV) immediate early promoter
    646..689     +  misc_feature   MCS (fragment): multiple cloning site
    690..971     +  CDS            TFRC (fragment): TFR1_HUMAN - Experimental evidence at protein level: Swiss-Prot protein existence level 1. (Microbial infection) Acts as a receptor for new-world arenaviruses: Guanarito, Junin and Machupo virus. From Homo sapiens (Human).
    981..1697    +  CDS            mEGFP: mEGFP is a basic (constitutively fluorescent) green fluorescent protein published in 2002, derived from Aequorea victoria. It has moderate acid sensitivity.
   1717..1800    +  CDS            large T antigen (fragment): large T antigen from SV40 (simian virus 40)
   1823..1944    +  polyA_signal   SV40 poly(A) signal: SV40 polyadenylation signal
   1978..2406    -  rep_origin     f1 ori (sequence partly withheld): f1 bacteriophage origin of replication; arrow indicates direction of (+) strand synthesis
   2433..2537    +  promoter       AmpR promoter: bla
   2539..2896    +  promoter       SV40 promoter: SV40 enhancer and early promoter
   2931..3725    +  CDS            NeoR/KanR: aminoglycoside phosphotransferase from Tn5; aph(3')-II (or nptII); confers resistance to neomycin, kanamycin, and G418 (Geneticin®)
   3746..3898    +  CDS            ble (fragment): BLE_KLEPN - Experimental evidence at protein level: Swiss-Prot protein existence level 1. Binding protein with a strong affinity to the bleomycin family of antibiotics. Binds to CL990; an antimitotic-antibiotic compound. From Klebsiella pneumoniae.
   3957..4004    +  polyA_signal   HSV TK poly(A) signal: herpes simplex virus thymidine kinase polyadenylation signal (Cole and Stacy, 1985)
   4095..4111    -  polyA_signal   bGH poly(A) signal (fragment): bovine growth hormone polyadenylation signal
   4333..4921    +  rep_origin     ori: high-copy-number ColE1/pMB1/pBR322/pUC origin of replication
