[The description below was written by a language model from this plasmid's Addgene catalogue record and pLannotate feature annotations shown in this document.]
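Description:
TfRΔEctoR1-eGFP A206K is a mammalian expression plasmid of about 5 kb built on the pEGFP-N1 backbone. It is propagated in E. coli at high copy from a ColE1/pUC-type origin and selected with kanamycin. The NeoR/KanR gene (Tn5 aminoglycoside phosphotransferase) lies downstream of both a bacterial bla-type promoter and the SV40 enhancer/early promoter and ends in an HSV TK polyadenylation signal. The same marker can therefore confer kanamycin resistance in bacteria and G418 resistance in transfected mammalian cells. An f1 origin is also present. Several short annotations (fragments of an RSF origin, ble, a bGH poly(A) signal and SV40 large T antigen) appear to be partial matches within backbone sequence rather than functional parts.

The payload is driven by the human CMV immediate-early enhancer and promoter and terminated by the SV40 poly(A) signal. It consists of a short fragment of human transferrin receptor 1 (TFRC), roughly 280 nt, followed closely by monomeric EGFP, consistent with a fusion protein. As the name indicates, the receptor's ectodomain has been removed, and a fragment of this size would be consistent with the N-terminal cytoplasmic and membrane-spanning portion, although the record does not define the boundaries or explain the "R1" designation. The A206K substitution in eGFP is the standard monomerizing mutation that suppresses GFP's weak tendency to dimerize, which limits tag-driven clustering of the membrane protein. The cloning sites are not recorded. The stated purpose is to serve as a fluorescent transmembrane model receptor for probing receptor internalization through the clathrin-mediated endocytic pathway.
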