Addgene plasmid #113554: TfRΔEctoR1-eGFP A206K
Purpose: Transmembrane model receptor to probe receptor internalization via clathrin mediated pathway
Depositing lab: Jeanne Stachowiak. Depositing organization: University of Texas at Austin. Publication: Entropic Control of Receptor Recycling Using Engineered Ligands. DeGroot ACM, Busch DJ, Hayden CC, Mihelic SA, Alpar AT, Behar M, Stachowiak JC. Biophys J. 2018 Mar 27;114(6):1377-1388. doi: 10.1016/j.bpj.2018.01.036. PubMed 29590595.
Backbone
  Vector backbone: pEGFP-N1
  Vector type: Mammalian Expression
Growth in bacteria
  Bacterial resistance: Kanamycin, 50 μg/mL
  Growth temperature: 37°C
  Growth strain: DH5alpha
  Copy number: High Copy
Gene/Insert
  Gene/Insert name: TfRΔEctoR1-eGFP A206K
  Mutation: eGFP A206K
  Cloning method: Restriction Enzyme; 5′ cloning site unknown (unknown if destroyed); 3′ cloning site unknown (unknown if destroyed)
  Sequencing primers: 5′ unknown
Terms and licenses: Academic/Nonprofit Terms; Industry Terms: Not Available to Industry
How to cite: TfRΔEctoR1-eGFP A206K was a gift from Jeanne Stachowiak (Addgene plasmid # 113554 ; http://n2t.net/addgene:113554 ; RRID:Addgene_113554)
